>Addgene plasmid #58008 | mTagRFP-T-Cx32-7 | addgene full sequence | sequence record 221558 | Addgene NGS Result
CGTTACATAACTTACGGTAAATGGCCCGCCTGGCTGACCGCCCAACGACCCCCGCCCATTGACGTCAATA
ATGACGTATGTTCCCATAGTAACGCCAATAGGGACTTTCCATTGACGTCAATGGGTGGAGTATTTACGGT
AAACTGCCCACTTGGCAGTACATCAAGTGTATCATATGCCAAGTACGCCCCCTATTGACGTCAATGACGG
TAAATGGCCCGCCTGGCATTATGCCCAGTACATGACCTTATGGGACTTTCCTACTTGGCAGTACATCTAC
GTATTAGTCATCGCTATTACCATGGTGATGCGGTTTTGGCAGTACATCAATGGGCGTGGATAGCGGTTTG
ACTCACGGGGATTTCCAAGTCTCCACCCCATTGACGTCAATGGGAGTTTGTTTTGGCACCAAAATCAACG
GGACTTTCCAAAATGTCGTAACAACTCCGCCCCATTGACGCAAATGGGCGGTAGGCGTGTACGGTGGGAG
GTCTATATAAGCAGAGCTGGTTTAGTGAACCGTCAGATCCGCTAGCGCTACCGGACTCAGATCTCGAGCT
CAAGCTTCGAATTCCCTCTGGGAAAGGGCAGCAGCAGCCAGGTGTGGCAGTGACAGGGAGGTGTGAATGA
GGCAGGATGAACTGGACAGGTTTGTACACCTTGCTCAGTGGCGTGAACCGGCATTCTACTGCCATTGGCC
GAGTATGGCTCTCGGTCATCTTCATCTTCAGAATCATGGTGCTGGTGGTGGCTGCAGAGAGTGTGTGGGG
TGATGAGAAATCTTCCTTCATCTGCAACACACTCCAGCCTGGCTGCAACAGCGTTTGCTATGACCAATTC
TTCCCCATCTCCCATGTGCGGCTGTGGTCCCTGCAGCTCATCCTAGTTTCCACCCCAGCTCTCCTCGTGG
CCATGCACGTGGCTCACCAGCAACACATAGAGAAGAAAATGCTACGGCTTGAGGGCCATGGGGACCCCCT
ACACCTGGAGGAGGTGAAGAGGCACAAGGTCCACATCTCAGGGACACTGTGGTGGACCTATGTCATCAGC
GTGGTGTTCCGGCTGTTGTTTGAGGCCGTCTTCATGTATGTCTTTTATCTGCTCTACCCTGGCTATGCCA
TGGTGCGGCTGGTCAAGTGCGACGTCTACCCCTGCCCCAACACAGTGGACTGCTTCGTGTCCCGCCCCAC
CGAGAAAACCGTCTTCACCGTCTTCATGCTAGCTGCCTCTGGCATCTGCATCATCCTCAATGTGGCCGAG
GTGGTGTACCTCATCATCCGGGCCTGTGCCCGCCGAGCCCAGCGCCGCTCCAATCCACCTTCCCGCAAGG
GCTCGGGCTTCGGCCACCGCCTCTCACCTGAATACAAGCAGAATGAGATCAACAAGCTGCTGAGTGAGCA
GGATGGCTCCCTGAAAGACATACTGCGCCGCAGCCCTGGCACCGGGGCTGGGCTGGCTGAAAAGAGCGAC
CGCTGCTCGGCCTGCGCGGATCCACCGGTCGCCACCATGGTGTCTAAGGGCGAAGAGCTGATTAAGGAGA
ACATGCACATGAAGCTGTACATGGAGGGCACCGTGAACAACCACCACTTCAAGTGCACATCCGAGGGCGA
AGGCAAGCCCTACGAGGGCACCCAGACCATGAGAATCAAGGTGGTCGAGGGCGGCCCTCTCCCCTTCGCC
TTCGACATCCTGGCTACCAGCTTCATGTACGGCAGCAGAACCTTCATCAACCACACCCAGGGCATCCCCG
ATTTCTTTAAGCAGTCCTTCCCTGAGGGCTTCACATGGGAGAGAGTCACCACATACGAAGACGGGGGCGT
GCTGACCGCTACCCAGGACACCAGCCTCCAGGACGGCTGCCTCATCTACAACGTCAAGATCAGAGGGGTG
AACTTCCCATCCAACGGCCCTGTGATGCAGAAGAAAACACTCGGCTGGGAGGCCAACACCGAGATGCTGT
ACCCCGCTGACGGCGGCCTGGAAGGCAGAACCGACATGGCCCTGAAGCTCGTGGGCGGGGGCCACCTGAT
CTGCAACTTCAAGACCACATACAGATCCAAGAAACCCGCTAAGAACCTCAAGATGCCCGGCGTCTACTAT
GTGGACCACAGACTGGAAAGAATCAAGGAGGCCGACAAAGAGACCTACGTCGAGCAGCACGAGGTGGCTG
TGGCCAGATACTGCGACCTCCCTAGCAAACTGGGGCACAAACTTAATGGCATGGACGAGCTGTACAAGTA
AGCGGCCGCGACTCTAGATCATAATCAGCCATACCACATTTGTAGAGGTTTTACTTGCTTTAAAAAACCT
CCCACACCTCCCCCTGAACCTGAAACATAAAATGAATGCAATTGTTGTTGTTAACTTGTTTATTGCAGCT
TATAATGGTTACAAATAAAGCAATAGCATCACAAATTTCACAAATAAAGCATTTTTTTCACTGCATTCTA
GTTGTGGTTTGTCCAAACTCATCAATGTATCTTAAGGCGTAAATTGTAAGCGTTAATATTTTGTTAAAAT
TCGCGTTAAATTTTTGTTAAATCAGCTCATTTTTTAACCAATAGGCCGAAATCGGCAAAATCCCTTATAA
ATCAAAAGAATAGACCGAGATAGGGT
[37 nt withheld, positions 2617-2653]
AAAGAACGTGGACTCCAACGTCAAAGG
[49 nt withheld, positions 2681-2729]
T
[91 nt withheld, positions 2731-2821]
G
[124 nt withheld, positions 2823-2946]
CAGGTGGCACTTTTCGGGGAAATGTGCGCGGAACCCCTATTTGTTTATTTTTCTAAATACATTCAAATAT
GTATCCGCTCATGAGACAATAACCCTGATAAATGCTTCAATAATATTGAAAAAGGAAGAGTCCTGAGGCG
GAAAGAACCAGCTGTGGAATGTGTGTCAGTTAGGGTGTGGAAAGTCCCCAGGCTCCCCAGCAGGCAGAAG
TATGCAAAGCATGCATCTCAATTAGTCAGCAACCAGGTGTGGAAAGTCCCCAGGCTCCCCAGCAGGCAGA
AGTATGCAAAGCATGCATCTCAATTAGTCAGCAACCATAGTCCCGCCCCTAACTCCGCCCATCCCGCCCC
TAACTCCGCCCAGTTCCGCCCATTCTCCGCCCCATGGCTGACTAATTTTTTTTATTTATGCAGAGGCCGA
GGCCGCCTCGGCCTCTGAGCTATTCCAGAAGTAGTGAGGAGGCTTTTTTGGAGGCCTAGGCTTTTGCAAA
GATCGATCAAGAGACAGGATGAGGATCGTTTCGCATGATTGAACAAGATGGATTGCACGCAGGTTCTCCG
GCCGCTTGGGTGGAGAGGCTATTCGGCTATGACTGGGCACAACAGACAATCGGCTGCTCTGATGCCGCCG
TGTTCCGGCTGTCAGCGCAGGGGCGCCCGGTTCTTTTTGTCAAGACCGACCTGTCCGGTGCCCTGAATGA
ACTGCAAGACGAGGCAGCGCGGCTATCGTGGCTGGCCACGACGGGCGTTCCTTGCGCAGCTGTGCTCGAC
GTTGTCACTGAAGCGGGAAGGGACTGGCTGCTATTGGGCGAAGTGCCGGGGCAGGATCTCCTGTCATCTC
ACCTTGCTCCTGCCGAGAAAGTATCCATCATGGCTGATGCAATGCGGCGGCTGCATACGCTTGATCCGGC
TACCTGCCCATTCGACCACCAAGCGAAACATCGCATCGAGCGAGCACGTACTCGGATGGAAGCCGGTCTT
GTCGATCAGGATGATCTGGACGAAGAGCATCAGGGGCTCGCGCCAGCCGAACTGTTCGCCAGGCTCAAGG
CGAGCATGCCCGACGGCGAGGATCTCGTCGTGACCCATGGCGATGCCTGCTTGCCGAATATCATGGTGGA
AAATGGCCGCTTTTCTGGATTCATCGACTGTGGCCGGCTGGGTGTGGCGGACCGCTATCAGGACATAGCG
TTGGCTACCCGTGATATTGCTGAAGAGCTTGGCGGCGAATGGGCTGACCGCTTCCTCGTGCTTTACGGTA
TCGCCGCTCCCGATTCGCAGCGCATCGCCTTCTATCGCCTTCTTGACGAGTTCTTCTGAGCGGGACTCTG
GGGTTCGAAATGACCGACCAAGCGACGCCCAACCTGCCATCACGAGATTTCGATTCCACCGCCGCCTTCT
ATGAAAGGTTGGGCTTCGGAATCGTTTTCCGGGACGCCGGCTGGATGATCCTCCAGCGCGGGGATCTCAT
GCTGGAGTTCTTCGCCCACCCTAGGGGGAGGCTAACTGAAACACGGAAGGAGACAATACCGGAAGGAACC
CGCGCTATGACGGCAATAAAAAGACAGAATAAAACGCACGGTGTTGGGTCGTTTGTTCATAAACGCGGGG
TTCGGTCCCAGGGCTGGCACTCTGTCGATACCCCACCGAGACCCCATTGGGGCCAATACGCCCGCGTTTC
TTCCTTTTCCCCACCCCACCCCCCAAGTTCGGGTGAAGGCCCAGGGCTCGCAGCCAACGTCGGGGCGGCA
GGCCCTGCCATAGCCTCAGGTTACTCATATATACTTTAGATTGATTTAAAACTTCATTTTTAATTTAAAA
GGATCTAGGTGAAGATCCTTTTTGATAATCTCATGACCAAAATCCCTTAACGTGAGTTTTCGTTCCACTG
AGCGTCAGACCCCGTAGAAAAGATCAAAGGATCTTCTTGAGATCCTTTTTTTCTGCGCGTAATCTGCTGC
TTGCAAACAAAAAAACCACCGCTACCAGCGGTGGTTTGTTTGCCGGATCAAGAGCTACCAACTCTTTTTC
CGAAGGTAACTGGCTTCAGCAGAGCGCAGATACCAAATACTGTTCTTCTAGTGTAGCCGTAGTTAGGCCA
CCACTTCAAGAACTCTGTAGCACCGCCTACATACCTCGCTCTGCTAATCCTGTTACCAGTGGCTGCTGCC
AGTGGCGATAAGTCGTGTCTTACCGGGTTGGACTCAAGACGATAGTTACCGGATAAGGCGCAGCGGTCGG
GCTGAACGGGGGGTTCGTGCACACAGCCCAGCTTGGAGCGAACGACCTACACCGAACTGAGATACCTACA
GCGTGAGCTATGAGAAAGCGCCACGCTTCCCGAAGGGAGAAAGGCGGACAGGTATCCGGTAAGCGGCAGG
GTCGGAACAGGAGAGCGCACGAGGGAGCTTCCAGGGGGAAACGCCTGGTATCTTTATAGTCCTGTCGGGT
TTCGCCACCTCTGACTTGAGCGTCGATTTTTGTGATGCTCGTCAGGGGGGCGGAGCCTATGGAAAAACGC
CAGCAACGCGGCCTTTTTACGGTTCCTGGCCTTTTGCTGGCCTTTTGCTCACATGTTCTTTCCTGCGTTA
TCCCCTGATTCTGTGGATAACCGTATTACCGCCATGCATTAGTTATTAATAGTAATCAATTACGGGGTCA
TTAGTTCATAGCCCATATATGGAGTTCCG
Features (pLannotate 1.2.2; 16 found; start..end, strand, type, name):
      1..304     +  enhancer       CMV enhancer: human cytomegalovirus immediate early enhancer
    305..508     +  promoter       CMV promoter: human cytomegalovirus (CMV) immediate early promoter
    531..574     +  misc_feature   MCS (fragment): multiple cloning site
    637..1485    +  CDS            GJB1: CXB1_HUMAN - Also known as CX32. Experimental evidence at protein level: Swiss-Prot protein existence level 1. One gap junction consists of a cluster of closely packed pairs of transmembrane channels, the connexons, through which materials of low MW diffuse from one cell to a neighboring cell. From Homo sapiens (Human).
   1507..2238    +  CDS            TagRFP-T: TagRFP-T is a basic (constitutively fluorescent) red fluorescent protein published in 2008, derived from Entacmaea quadricolor. It has low acid sensitivity.
   2257..2340    +  CDS            large T antigen (fragment): large T antigen from SV40 (simian virus 40)
   2363..2484    +  polyA_signal   SV40 poly(A) signal: SV40 polyadenylation signal
   2518..2946    -  rep_origin     f1 ori (sequence partly withheld): f1 bacteriophage origin of replication; arrow indicates direction of (+) strand synthesis
   2973..3077    +  promoter       AmpR promoter: bla
   3079..3436    +  promoter       SV40 promoter: SV40 enhancer and early promoter
   3471..4265    +  CDS            NeoR/KanR: aminoglycoside phosphotransferase from Tn5; aph(3')-II (or nptII); confers resistance to neomycin, kanamycin, and G418 (Geneticin®)
   4286..4438    +  CDS            ble (fragment): BLE_KLEPN - Experimental evidence at protein level: Swiss-Prot protein existence level 1. Binding protein with a strong affinity to the bleomycin family of antibiotics. Binds to CL990; an antimitotic-antibiotic compound. From Klebsiella pneumoniae.
   4497..4544    +  polyA_signal   HSV TK poly(A) signal: herpes simplex virus thymidine kinase polyadenylation signal (Cole and Stacy, 1985)
   4635..4651    -  polyA_signal   bGH poly(A) signal (fragment): bovine growth hormone polyadenylation signal
   4873..5461    +  rep_origin     ori: high-copy-number ColE1/pMB1/pBR322/pUC origin of replication
   5576..5635    +  enhancer       CMV enhancer (fragment): human cytomegalovirus immediate early enhancer
