[The description below was written by a language model from this plasmid's Addgene catalogue record and pLannotate feature annotations shown in this document.]
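Description:
mTagRFP-T-Cx32-7 is a mammalian expression plasmid that produces human connexin 32 (Cx32, the GJB1 gene product, also called gap junction beta-1) fused to the red fluorescent protein TagRFP-T. It is built on an mTagRFP backbone with the layout typical of N1-style fluorescent protein vectors. The human cytomegalovirus immediate early enhancer and promoter sit upstream of a remnant multiple cloning site. The GJB1 coding sequence follows, then a short gap consistent with a linker (the "7" in the name may refer to its length, though the record does not say so) and the TagRFP-T coding sequence. The fluorescent protein is therefore at the C-terminus of the connexin. An SV40 polyadenylation signal terminates the transcript. The small "large T antigen" fragment annotated just before it is most likely part of that SV40-derived 3′ region rather than a functional element.

The plasmid replicates in E. coli from a high-copy ColE1/pUC-type origin and also carries an f1 phage origin. A single Tn5 aminoglycoside phosphotransferase gene (NeoR/KanR) serves both hosts: a bacterial bla-type promoter gives kanamycin resistance in bacteria, and the SV40 enhancer/early promoter, paired with an HSV TK polyadenylation signal, gives G418 resistance for selecting stable mammalian lines. The short ble and bGH poly(A) fragments appear to be incidental backbone matches.

The construct is a localization marker for gap junctions. When expressed in cultured mammalian cells, the tagged connexin is expected to assemble into connexons and junctional plaques at cell–cell contacts, which can be viewed by fluorescence microscopy, with recorded excitation at 555 nm and emission at 584 nm.
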