Addgene plasmid #58008: mTagRFP-T-Cx32-7
Purpose: Localization: Gap Junctions, Excitation: 555, Emission: 584
Depositing lab: Michael Davidson. Depositing organization: Florida State University, Tallahassee.
Backbone
  Vector backbone: mTagRFP
  Backbone size w/o insert (bp): 4750
  Vector type: Mammalian Expression
  Selectable markers: Neomycin (select with G418)
Growth in bacteria
  Bacterial resistance: Kanamycin, 50 μg/mL
  Growth temperature: 37°C
  Growth strain: DH5alpha
  Copy number: High Copy
Gene/Insert
  Gene/Insert name: Cx32 (alt names: Human Beta-1 Connexin 32; NM_001097642.2)
  Species: H. sapiens (human)
  Entrez Gene: GJB1 (a.k.a. CMTX, CMTX1, CX32)
  Promoter: CMV
  Tag / fusion protein: mTagRFP
  Cloning method: Unknown
  Sequencing primers: 5′ CMV-F; 3′ SV40pA-R
Terms and licenses: Academic/Nonprofit Terms; Industry Terms
Depositor comments: H. sapiens (human) Beta-1 Connexin 32. Excitation = 555; Emission = 584
How to cite: mTagRFP-T-Cx32-7 was a gift from Michael Davidson (Addgene plasmid # 58008 ; http://n2t.net/addgene:58008 ; RRID:Addgene_58008)
