>Addgene plasmid #58008 | mTagRFP-T-Cx32-7 | depositor partial sequence | sequence record 89158 | insert sequence
ACGTCAGATCCGCTAGCGCTACCGGACTCAGATCTCGAGCTCAAGCTTCGAATTCCCTCTGGGAAAGGGC
AGCAGCAGCCAGGTGTGGCAGTGACAGGGAGGTGTGAATGAGGCAGGATGAACTGGACAGGTTTGTACAC
CTTGCTCAGTGGCGTGAACCGGCATTCTACTGCCATTGGCCGAGTATGGCTCTCGGTCATCTTCATCTTC
AGAATCATGGTGCTGGTGGTGGCTGCAGAGAGTGTGTGGGGTGATGAGAAATCTTCCTTCATCTGCAACA
CACTCCAGCCTGGCTGCAACAGCGTTTGCTATGACCAATTCTTCCCCATCTCCCATGTGCGGCTGTGGTC
CCTGCAGCTCATCCTAGTTTCCACCCCAGCTCTCCTCGTGGCCATGCACGTGGCTCACCAGCAACACATA
GAGAAGAAAATGCTACGGCTTGAGGGCCATGGGGACCCCCTACACCTGGAGGAGGTGAAGAGGCACAAGG
TCCACATCTCAGGGACACTGTGGTGGACCTATGTCATCAGCGTGGTGTTCCGGCTGTTGTTTGAGGCCGT
CTTCATGTATGTCTTTTATCTGCTCTACCCTGGCTATGCCATGGTGCGGCTGGTCAAGTGCGACGTCTAC
CCCTGCCCCAACACAGTGGACTGCTTCGTGTCCCGCCCCACCGAGAAAACCGTCTTCACCGTCTTCATGC
TAGCTGCCTCTGGCATCTGCATCATCCTCAATGTGGCCGAGGTGGTGTACCTCATCATCCGGGCCTGTGC
CCGCCGAGCCCAGCGCCGCTCCAATCCACCTTCCCGCAAGGGCTCGGGCTTCGGCCACCGCCTCTCACCT
GAATACAAGCAGAATGAGATCAACAAGCTGCTGAGTGAGCAGGATGGCTCCCTGAAAGACATACTGCGCC
GCAGCCCTGGCACCGGGGCTGGGCTGGCTGAAAAGAGCGACCGCTGCTCGGCCTGCGCGGATCCACCGGT
CGCCACCATGGTGTCTAAGGGCGAAGAGCTGATTAAGGAGAACATGCACATGAAGCTGTACATGGAGGGC
ACCGTGAACAACCACCACTTCAAGTGCACATCCGAGGGCGAAGGCAAGCCCTACGAGGGCACCCAGACCA
TGAGAATCAAGGTGGTCGAGGGCGGCCCTCTCCCCTTCGCCTTCGACATCCTGGCTACCAGCTTCATGTA
CGGCAGCAGAACCTTCATCAACCACACCCAGGGCATCCCCGATTTCTTTAAGCAGTCCTTCCCTGAGGGC
TTCACATGGGAGAGAGTCACCACATACGAAGACGGGGGCGTGCTGACCGCTACCCAGGACACCAGCCTCC
AGGACGGCTGCCTCATCTACAACGTCAAGATCAGAGGGGTGAACTTCCCATCCAACGGCCCTGTGATGCA
GAAGAAAACACTCGGCTGGGAGGCCAACACCGAGATGCTGTACCCCGCTGACGGCGGCCTGGAAGGCAGA
ACCGACATGGCCCTGAAGCTCGTGGGCGGGGGCCACCTGATCTGCAACTTCAAGACCACATACAGATCCA
AGAAACCCGCTAAGAACCTCAAGATGCCCGGCGTCTACTATGTGGACCACAGACTGGAAAGAATCAAGGA
GGCCGACAAAGAGACCTACGTCGAGCAGCACGAGGTGGCTGTGGCCAGATACTGCGACCTCCCTAGCAAA
CTGGGGCACAAACTTAATGGCATGGACGAGCTGTACAAGTAAGCGGCCGCGACTCTAGATCATAATCAGC
CATACCACATT
